>Addgene plasmid #81576 | pDONR223_FBXW7_p.I347M | addgene full sequence | sequence record 166951 | Addgene NGS Result
GGCAGTTCCCTACTCTCGCGTTAACGCTAGCATGGATGTTTTCCCAGTCACGACGTTGTAAAACGACGGC
CAGTCTTAAGCTCGGGCCCCAAATAATGATTTTATTTTGACTGATAGTGACCTGTTCGTTGCAACAAATT
GATGAGCAATGCTTTTTTATAATGCCAACTTTGTACAAAAAAGTTGGCACCATGAATCAGGAACTGCTCT
CTGTGGGCAGCAAAAGACGACGAACTGGAGGCTCTCTGAGAGGTAACCCTTCCTCAAGCCAGGTAGATGA
AGAACAGATGAATCGTGTGGTAGAGGAGGAACAGCAACAGCAACTCAGACAACAAGAGGAGGAGCACACT
GCAAGGAATGGTGAAGTTGTTGGAGTAGAACCTAGACCTGGAGGCCAAAATGATTCCCAGCAAGGACAGT
TGGAAGAAAACAATAATAGATTTATTTCGGTAGATGAGGACTCCTCAGGAAACCAAGAAGAACAAGAGGA
AGATGAAGAACATGCTGGTGAACAAGATGAGGAGGATGAGGAGGAGGAGGAGATGGACCAGGAGAGTGAC
GATTTTGATCAGTCTGATGATAGTAGCAGAGAAGATGAACATACACATACTAACAGTGTCACGAACTCCA
GTAGTATTGTGGACCTGCCCGTTCACCAACTCTCCTCCCCATTCTATACAAAAACAACAAAAATGAAAAG
AAAGTTGGACCATGGTTCTGAGGTCCGCTCTTTTTCTTTGGGAAAGAAACCATGCAAAGTCTCAGAATAT
ACAAGTACCACTGGGCTTGTACCATGTTCAGCAACACCAACAACTTTTGGGGACCTCAGAGCAGCCAATG
GCCAAGGGCAACAACGACGCCGAATTACATCTGTCCAGCCACCTACAGGCCTCCAGGAATGGCTAAAAAT
GTTTCAGAGCTGGAGTGGACCAGAGAAATTGCTTGCTTTAGATGAACTCATTGATAGTTGTGAACCAACA
CAAGTAAAACATATGATGCAAGTGATAGAACCCCAGTTTCAACGAGACTTCATTTCATTGCTCCCTAAAG
AGTTGGCACTCTATGTGCTTTCATTCCTGGAACCCAAAGACCTGCTACAAGCAGCTCAGACATGTCGCTA
CTGGAGAATTTTGGCTGAAGACAACCTTCTCTGGAGAGAGAAATGCAAAGAAGAGGGGATTGATGAACCA
TTGCACATCAAGAGAAGAAAAGTAATAAAACCAGGTTTCATGCACAGTCCATGGAAAAGTGCATACATCA
GACAGCACAGAATTGATACTAACTGGAGGCGAGGAGAACTCAAATCTCCTAAGGTGCTGAAAGGACATGA
TGATCATGTGATCACATGCTTACAGTTTTGTGGTAACCGAATAGTTAGTGGTTCTGATGACAACACTTTA
AAAGTTTGGTCAGCAGTCACAGGCAAATGTCTGAGAACATTAGTGGGACATACAGGTGGAGTATGGTCAT
CACAAATGAGAGACAACATCATCATTAGTGGATCTACAGATCGGACACTCAAAGTGTGGAATGCAGAGAC
TGGAGAATGTATACACACCTTATATGGGCATACTTCCACTGTGCGTTGTATGCATCTTCATGAAAAAAGA
GTTGTTAGCGGTTCTCGAGATGCCACTCTTAGGGTTTGGGATATTGAGACAGGCCAGTGTTTACATGTTT
TGATGGGTCATGTTGCAGCAGTCCGCTGTGTTCAATATGATGGCAGGAGGGTTGTTAGTGGAGCATATGA
TTTTATGGTAAAGGTGTGGGATCCAGAGACTGAAACCTGTCTACACACGTTGCAGGGGCATACTAATAGA
GTCTATTCATTACAGTTTGATGGTATCCATGTGGTGAGTGGATCTCTTGATACATCAATCCGTGTTTGGG
ATGTGGAGACAGGGAATTGCATTCACACGTTAACAGGGCACCAGTCGTTAACAAGTGGAATGGAACTCAA
AGACAATATTCTTGTCTCTGGGAATGCAGATTCTACAGTTAAAATCTGGGATATCAAAACAGGACAGTGT
TTACAAACATTGCAAGGTCCCAACAAGCATCAGAGTGCTGTGACCTGTTTACAGTTCAACAAGAACTTTG
TAATTACCAGCTCAGATGATGGAACTGTAAAACTATGGGACTTGAAAACGGGTGAATTTATTCGAAACCT
AGTCACATTGGAGAGTGGGGGGAGTGGGGGAGTTGTGTGGCGGATCAGAGCCTCAAACACAAAGCTGGTG
TGTGCAGTTGGGAGTCGGAATGGGACTGAAGAAACCAAGCTGCTGGTGCTGGACTTTGATGTGGACATGA
AGTGATTGCCAACTTTCTTGTACAAAGTTGGCATTATAAGAAAGCATTGCTTATCAATTTGTTGCAACGA
ACAGGTCACTATCAGTCAAAATAAAATCATTATTTGCCATCCAGCTGATATCCCCTATAGTGAGTCGTAT
TACATGGTCATAGCTGTTTCCTGGCAGCTCTGGCCCGTGTCTCAAAATCTCTGATGTTACATTGCACAAG
ATAAAAATATATCATCATGCCTCCTCTAGACCAGCCAGGACAGAAATGCCTCGACTTCGCTGCTACCCAA
GGTTGCCGGGTGACGCACACCGTGGAAACGGATGAAGGCACGAACCCAGTGGACATAAGCCTGTTCGGTT
CGTAAGCTGTAATGCAAGTAGCGTATGCGCTCACGCAACTGGTCCAGAACCTTGACCGAACGCAGCGGTG
GTAACGGCGCAGTGGCGGTTTTCATGGCTTGTTATGACTGTTTTTTTGGGGTACAGTCTATGCCTCGGGC
ATCCAAGCAGCAAGCGCGTTACGCCGTGGGTCGATGTTTGATGTTATGGAGCAGCAACGATGTTACGCAG
CAGGGCAGTCGCCCTAAAACAAAGTTAAACATTATGAGGGAAGCGGTGATCGCCGAAGTATCGACTCAAC
TATCAGAGGTAGTTGGCGTCATCGAGCGCCATCTCGAACCGACGTTGCTGGCCGTACATTTGTACGGCTC
CGCAGTGGATGGCGGCCTGAAGCCACACAGTGATATTGATTTGCTGGTTACGGTGACCGTAAGGCTTGAT
GAAACAACGCGGCGAGCTTTGATCAACGACCTTTTGGAAACTTCGGCTTCCCCTGGAGAGAGCGAGATTC
TCCGCGCTGTAGAAGTCACCATTGTTGTGCACGACGACATCATTCCGTGGCGTTATCCAGCTAAGCGCGA
ACTGCAATTTGGAGAATGGCAGCGCAATGACATTCTTGCAGGTATCTTCGAGCCAGCCACGATCGACATT
GATCTGGCTATCTTGCTGACAAAAGCAAGAGAACATAGCGTTGCCTTGGTAGGTCCAGCGGCGGAGGAAC
TCTTTGATCCGGTTCCTGAACAGGATCTATTTGAGGCGCTAAATGAAACCTTAACGCTATGGAACTCGCC
GCCCGACTGGGCTGGCGATGAGCGAAATGTAGTGCTTACGTTGTCCCGCATTTGGTACAGCGCAGTAACC
GGCAAAATCGCGCCGAAGGATGTCGCTGCCGACTGGGCAATGGAGCGCCTGCCGGCCCAGTATCAGCCCG
TCATACTTGAAGCTAGACAGGCTTATCTTGGACAAGAAGAAGATCGCTTGGCCTCGCGCGCAGATCAGTT
GGAAGAATTTGTCCACTACGTGAAAGGCGAGATCACCAAGGTAGTCGGCAAATAACCCTCGAGCCACCCA
TGACCAAAATCCCTTAACGTGAGTTACGCGTCGTTCCACTGAGCGTCAGACCCCGTAGAAAAGATCAAAG
GATCTTCTTGAGATCCTTTTTTTCTGCGCGTAATCTGCTGCTTGCAAACAAAAAAACCACCGCTACCAGC
GGTGGTTTGTTTGCCGGATCAAGAGCTACCAACTCTTTTTCCGAAGGTAACTGGCTTCAGCAGAGCGCAG
ATACCAAATACTGTTCTTCTAGTGTAGCCGTAGTTAGGCCACCACTTCAAGAACTCTGTAGCACCGCCTA
CATACCTCGCTCTGCTAATCCTGTTACCAGTGGCTGCTGCCAGTGGCGATAAGTCGTGTCTTACCGGGTT
GGACTCAAGACGATAGTTACCGGATAAGGCGCAGCGGTCGGGCTGAACGGGGGGTTCGTGCACACAGCCC
AGCTTGGAGCGAACGACCTACACCGAACTGAGATACCTACAGCGTGAGCTATGAGAAAGCGCCACGCTTC
CCGAAGGGAGAAAGGCGGACAGGTATCCGGTAAGCGGCAGGGTCGGAACAGGAGAGCGCACGAGGGAGCT
TCCAGGGGGAAACGCCTGGTATCTTTATAGTCCTGTCGGGTTTCGCCACCTCTGACTTGAGCGTCGATTT
TTGTGATGCTCGTCAGGGGGGCGGAGCCTATGGAAAAACGCCAGCAACGCGGCCTTTTTACGGTTCCTGG
CCTTTTGCTGGCCTTTTGCTCACATGTTCTTTCCTGCGTTATCCCCTGATTCTGTGGATAACCGTATTAC
CGCCTTTGAGTGAGCTGATACCGCTCGCCGCAGCCGAACGACCGAGCGCAGCGAGTCAGTGAGCGAGGAA
GCGGAAGAGCGCCCAATACGCAAACCGCCTCTCCCCGCGCGTTGGCCGATTCATTAATGCAGCTGGCACG
ACAGGTTTCCCGACTGGAAAGCGGGCAGTGAGCGCAACGCAATTAATACGCGTACCGCTAGCCAGGAAGA
GTTTGTAGAAACGCAAAAAGGCCATCCGTCAGGATGGCCTTCTGCTTAGTTTGATGCCTGGCAGTTTATG
GCGGGCGTCCTGCCCGCCACCCTCCGGGCCGTTGCTTCACAACGTTCAAATCCGCTCCCGGCGGATTTGT
CCTACTCAGGAGAGCGTTCACCGACAAACAACAGATAAAACGAAAGGCCCAGTCTTCCGACTGAGCCTTT
CGTTTTATTTGATGCCT
Features (pLannotate 1.2.2; 12 found; start..end, strand, type, name):
     38..74      -  CDS            lacZα (fragment): LacZα fragment of β-galactosidase; lacZ fragment
     91..186     +  protein_bind   attL3: mutant version of attL; recombination site for the Gateway® LR reaction LR Clonase™
    192..2312    +  CDS            FBXW7: FBXW7_HUMAN - Also known as FBW7 From Homo sapiens (Human).
   2320..2415    -  protein_bind   attL3: mutant version of attL; recombination site for the Gateway® LR reaction LR Clonase™
   2434..2452    -  promoter       T7 promoter: promoter for bacteriophage T7 RNA polymerase
   2642..2665    +  promoter       Pc promoter (fragment): intI1 (promoter lies within the coding sequence); class 1 integron promoter
   2841..2897    +  CDS            GmR (fragment): gentamycin acetyltransferase; aacC1; confers resistance to gentamycin
   2904..3695    +  CDS            SmR: aminoglycoside adenylyltransferase (Murphy, 1985); aadA; confers resistance to spectinomycin and streptomycin
   3788..4376    +  rep_origin     ori: high-copy-number ColE1/pMB1/pBR322/pUC origin of replication
   4559..4651    +  CDS            lacI (fragment): lac repressor; lacI; The lac repressor binds to the lac operator to inhibit transcription in E. coli. This inhibition can be relieved by adding lactose or isopropyl-β-D-thiogalactopyranoside (IPTG).
   4706..4733    -  terminator     rrnB T2 terminator: transcription terminator T2 from the E. coli rrnB gene
   4865..4908    +  terminator     rrnB T1 terminator: Escherichia coli rrnB; transcription terminator T1 from the E. coli rrnB gene
