[The description below was written by a language model from this plasmid's Addgene catalogue record and pLannotate feature annotations shown in this document.]
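Description:
pDONR223_FBXW7_p.I347M is a Gateway entry clone built on the Invitrogen pDONR223 backbone. It carries the human FBXW7 open reading frame (reference transcript NM_033632.3) with an isoleucine-to-methionine substitution at residue 347. It is propagated in E. coli as a high-copy plasmid from a ColE1/pUC-type origin and is selected with spectinomycin through the aadA (SmR) aminoglycoside adenylyltransferase gene. That gene sits downstream of a fragment of a class 1 integron Pc promoter and a remnant of a gentamicin resistance gene. The sequenced record is 4,917 nt, and the FBXW7 coding sequence occupies roughly 2.1 kb of it.

The insert is flanked on both sides by attL recombination sites. The automated annotation labels both as attL3, but they act as the pair of attL sites that lets LR Clonase move the ORF directionally into any compatible Gateway destination vector. The record lists no promoter for the insert, so the gene is not meant to be expressed from this plasmid; expression elements and any tags come from the destination vector. The clone is in the "closed" configuration, with a stop codon immediately after the ORF, so it suits native or N-terminally tagged expression but not C-terminal fusions. Other backbone features include rrnB T1 and T2 terminators upstream of the cassette, which insulate it from read-through transcription. A T7 promoter lies beyond the 3′ attL site and points back toward the insert, and there are short vestigial lacZα and lacI fragments.

The plasmid belongs to the Target Accelerator Plasmid Collection, which was assembled for systematic functional testing of rare cancer-associated variants. It serves as a source clone for building expression constructs to compare this FBXW7 allele with the wild type.
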