Addgene plasmid #81576: pDONR223_FBXW7_p.I347M
Purpose: Gateway Donor vector containing FBXW7 , part of the Target Accelerator Plasmid Collection.
Depositing lab: Jesse Boehm & William Hahn & David Root. Depositing organization: Broad Institute. Publication: Systematic Functional Interrogation of Rare Cancer Variants Identifies Oncogenic Alleles. Kim E, Ilic N, Shrestha Y, Zou L, Kamburov A, Zhu C, Yang X, Lubonja R, Tran N, Nguyen C, Lawrence MS, Piccioni F, Bagul M, Doench JG, Chouinard CR, Wu X, Hogstrom L, Natoli T, Tamayo P, Horn H, Corsello SM, Lage K, Root DE, Subramanian A, Golub TR, Getz G, Boehm JS, Hahn WC. Cancer Discov. 2016 Jul;6(7):714-26. doi: 10.1158/2159-8290.CD-16-0160. Epub 2016 May 4. PubMed 27147599.
Backbone
  Vector backbone: pDONR223
  Backbone manufacturer: Invitrogen
  Backbone size w/o insert (bp): 2790
  Vector type: Gateway Entry vector
Growth in bacteria
  Bacterial resistance: Spectinomycin, 50 μg/mL
  Growth temperature: 37°C
  Growth strain: DH5alpha
  Copy number: High Copy
Gene/Insert
  Gene/Insert name: FBXW7
  Species: H. sapiens (human)
  Mutation: I347M
  GenBank ID: NM_033632.3
  Entrez Gene: FBXW7 (a.k.a. AGO, CDC4, DEDHIL, FBW6, FBW7, FBX30, FBXO30, FBXW6, SEL-10, SEL10, hAgo, hCdc4)
  Promoter: None
  Cloning method: Gateway Cloning
  Sequencing primers: 5′ M13pUC-fwd; 3′ M13-Rev
Terms and licenses: Academic/Nonprofit Terms; Industry Terms: Not Available to Industry
Depositor comments: Closed state: stop codon immediately follows insert
How to cite: pDONR223_FBXW7_p.I347M was a gift from Jesse Boehm & William Hahn & David Root (Addgene plasmid # 81576 ; http://n2t.net/addgene:81576 ; RRID:Addgene_81576)
