>Addgene plasmid #81576 | pDONR223_FBXW7_p.I347M | depositor partial sequence | sequence record 154895 | Insert sequence
ATGAATCAGGAACTGCTCTCTGTGGGCAGCAAAAGACGACGAACTGGAGGCTCTCTGAGAGGTAACCCTT
CCTCAAGCCAGGTAGATGAAGAACAGATGAATCGTGTGGTAGAGGAGGAACAGCAACAGCAACTCAGACA
ACAAGAGGAGGAGCACACTGCAAGGAATGGTGAAGTTGTTGGAGTAGAACCTAGACCTGGAGGCCAAAAT
GATTCCCAGCAAGGACAGTTGGAAGAAAACAATAATAGATTTATTTCGGTAGATGAGGACTCCTCAGGAA
ACCAAGAAGAACAAGAGGAAGATGAAGAACATGCTGGTGAACAAGATGAGGAGGATGAGGAGGAGGAGGA
GATGGACCAGGAGAGTGACGATTTTGATCAGTCTGATGATAGTAGCAGAGAAGATGAACATACACATACT
AACAGTGTCACGAACTCCAGTAGTATTGTGGACCTGCCCGTTCACCAACTCTCCTCCCCATTCTATACAA
AAACAACAAAAATGAAAAGAAAGTTGGACCATGGTTCTGAGGTCCGCTCTTTTTCTTTGGGAAAGAAACC
ATGCAAAGTCTCAGAATATACAAGTACCACTGGGCTTGTACCATGTTCAGCAACACCAACAACTTTTGGG
GACCTCAGAGCAGCCAATGGCCAAGGGCAACAACGACGCCGAATTACATCTGTCCAGCCACCTACAGGCC
TCCAGGAATGGCTAAAAATGTTTCAGAGCTGGAGTGGACCAGAGAAATTGCTTGCTTTAGATGAACTCAT
TGATAGTTGTGAACCAACACAAGTAAAACATATGATGCAAGTGATAGAACCCCAGTTTCAACGAGACTTC
ATTTCATTGCTCCCTAAAGAGTTGGCACTCTATGTGCTTTCATTCCTGGAACCCAAAGACCTGCTACAAG
CAGCTCAGACATGTCGCTACTGGAGAATTTTGGCTGAAGACAACCTTCTCTGGAGAGAGAAATGCAAAGA
AGAGGGGATTGATGAACCATTGCACATCAAGAGAAGAAAAGTAATAAAACCAGGTTTCATGCACAGTCCA
TGGAAAAGTGCATACATCAGACAGCACAGAATTGATACTAACTGGAGGCGAGGAGAACTCAAATCTCCTA
AGGTGCTGAAAGGACATGATGATCATGTGATCACATGCTTACAGTTTTGTGGTAACCGAATAGTTAGTGG
TTCTGATGACAACACTTTAAAAGTTTGGTCAGCAGTCACAGGCAAATGTCTGAGAACATTAGTGGGACAT
ACAGGTGGAGTATGGTCATCACAAATGAGAGACAACATCATCATTAGTGGATCTACAGATCGGACACTCA
AAGTGTGGAATGCAGAGACTGGAGAATGTATACACACCTTATATGGGCATACTTCCACTGTGCGTTGTAT
GCATCTTCATGAAAAAAGAGTTGTTAGCGGTTCTCGAGATGCCACTCTTAGGGTTTGGGATATTGAGACA
GGCCAGTGTTTACATGTTTTGATGGGTCATGTTGCAGCAGTCCGCTGTGTTCAATATGATGGCAGGAGGG
TTGTTAGTGGAGCATATGATTTTATGGTAAAGGTGTGGGATCCAGAGACTGAAACCTGTCTACACACGTT
GCAGGGGCATACTAATAGAGTCTATTCATTACAGTTTGATGGTATCCATGTGGTGAGTGGATCTCTTGAT
ACATCAATCCGTGTTTGGGATGTGGAGACAGGGAATTGCATTCACACGTTAACAGGGCACCAGTCGTTAA
CAAGTGGAATGGAACTCAAAGACAATATTCTTGTCTCTGGGAATGCAGATTCTACAGTTAAAATCTGGGA
TATCAAAACAGGACAGTGTTTACAAACATTGCAAGGTCCCAACAAGCATCAGAGTGCTGTGACCTGTTTA
CAGTTCAACAAGAACTTTGTAATTACCAGCTCAGATGATGGAACTGTAAAACTATGGGACTTGAAAACGG
GTGAATTTATTCGAAACCTAGTCACATTGGAGAGTGGGGGGAGTGGGGGAGTTGTGTGGCGGATCAGAGC
CTCAAACACAAAGCTGGTGTGTGCAGTTGGGAGTCGGAATGGGACTGAAGAAACCAAGCTGCTGGTGCTG
GACTTTGATGTGGACATGAAG
